>Addgene plasmid #140622 | pQCascade | addgene full sequence | sequence record 306000 | Addgene NGS Result
GAGTAGGTAGCTGATAACGGATCCGAATTCGAGCTCGGCGCGCCTGCAGGTCGACAAGCTTGCGGCCGCA
TAATGCTTAAGTCGAACAGAAAGTAATCGTATTGTACACGGCCGCATAATCGAAATTAATACGACTCACT
ATAGGGGAATTGTGAGCGGATAACAATTCCCCATCTTAGTATATTAGTTAAGTATAAGAAGGAGATATAC
ATATGTTTTTGCAAAGACCTAAACCTTACAGCGATGAAAGTTTAGAAAGTTTCTTTATCCGAGTGGCTAA
CAAAAATGGCTACGGTGATGTCCATCGCTTCCTAGAAGCCACTAAACGATTCCTTCAAGACATTGACCAT
AATGGCTATCAAACCTTTCCGACTGATATAACTCGGATAAACCCATACTCAGCTAAAAACAGTTCCAGCG
CACGAACTGCGTCATTCCTGAAACTTGCACAATTGACATTTAATGAACCGCCAGAGCTACTTGGGTTGGC
AATTAACAGAACAAACATGAAATACTCGCCGTCAACTAGCGCGGTTGTTAGAGGTGCAGAAGTCTTTCCT
CGCAGTTTACTACGGACGCACTCCATCCCCTGCTGTCCTTTGTGTCTGCGAGAAAATGGCTACGCCTCCT
ACCTTTGGCACTTTCAGGGGTACGAATACTGCCACAGCCATAACGTACCTTTAATTACCACTTGTAGCTG
TGGTAAGGAGTTTGACTACCGAGTATCTGGGTTAAAGGGCATTTGCTGCAAATGCAAGGAGCCTATCACC
TTAACCAGCAGGGAGAACGGTCATGAGGCAGCGTGTACTGTTTCAAACTGGCTTGCTGGCCATGAATCTA
AACCTCTGCCAAATCTTCCTAAAAGCTACCGATGGGGTTTAGTTCATTGGTGGATGGGTATTAAAGATAG
CGAGTTCGATCACTTTTCGTTCGTTCAATTTTTCTCAAACTGGCCAAGGTCATTCCACTCGATAATCGAA
GATGAAGTAGAGTTCAACCTTGAGCATGCTGTTGTCAGCACGTCTGAATTACGACTAAAAGATCTTCTTG
GTCGATTGTTTTTCGGTTCAATTCGGTTACCTGAGCGGAATCTTCAACACAATATCATCCTTGGTGAGCT
TCTCTGCTATTTAGAAAATCGTTTATGGCAAGACAAGGGATTAATCGCCAACCTCAAAATGAACGCGTTA
GAGGCGACTGTAATGTTAAATTGTAGCCTCGATCAGATTGCATCAATGGTTGAACAACGCATCTTGAAGC
CAAATCGAAAAAGCAAGCCCAACAGCCCTCTTGATGTTACCGATTATCTATTTCATTTCGGCGATATTTT
CTGTCTTTGGTTAGCTGAGTTCCAAAGCGATGAGTTTAACCGTTCGTTTTATGTGTCGAGGTGGTAAATG
CAAACTCTGAAAGAACTAATCGCATCCAATCCTGACGACTTAACAACTGAACTTAAGAGAGCATTTCGTC
CACTCACACCGCATATTGCAATTGATGGTAATGAACTTGACGCACTGACGATATTAGTCAATTTAACCGA
TAAGACTGATGATCAGAAAGACCTGCTCGATCGAGCCAAATGCAAGCAAAAACTTCGAGATGAAAAATGG
TGGGCTAGCTGCATAAATTGCGTTAATTACAGACAAAGCCATAACCCAAAATTCCCGGATATACGTTCTG
AAGGCGTGATTCGAACCCAAGCCCTGGGTGAATTACCGAGTTTCCTACTCTCGTCCTCAAAAATCCCACC
ATACCATTGGTCATATAGCCATGATTCAAAATACGTCAACAAAAGCGCATTCCTCACCAATGAGTTTTGT
TGGGATGGTGAGATCTCATGTTTGGGTGAGCTTCTTAAAGATGCAGATCACCCACTTTGGAATACTTTGA
AAAAGTTAGGTTGTTCTCAAAAAACTTGCAAAGCAATGGCAAAACAACTAGCTGATATTACTCTCACGAC
TATCAATGTCACACTCGCACCAAATTACCTGACTCAAATATCTCTCCCCGATAGTGATACATCCTACATT
TCACTCTCTCCTGTTGCATCGCTATCGATGCAAAGCCACTTTCATCAGAGGCTCCAAGATGAAAATCGGC
ATAGCGCGATAACGCGGTTTAGCCGAACTACCAACATGGGGGTCACTGCGATGACATGTGGCGGCGCATT
TAGAATGTTAAAGTCTGGCGCTAAGTTTTCCAGCCCCCCTCATCACCGATTAAACAGTAAACGAAGTTGG
TTGACGTCAGAGCATGTTCAGTCATTAAAACAGTACCAGCGCCTCAACAAAAGCCTCATACCTGAAAACT
CTCGGATTGCACTCCGTAGAAAATACAAAATCGAGCTTCAAAATATGGTCAGATCTTGGTTTGCAATGCA
AGACCATACCCTTGATTCGAACATACTTATCCAACATTTGAATCATGACCTATCTTACTTAGGAGCCACA
AAACGTTTTGCATACGATCCAGCGATGACCAAGCTCTTTACTGAGCTTTTGAAACGAGAGTTATCAAATT
CAATCAATAATGGTGAGCAACACACTAATGGATCGTTTTTAGTCCTACCGAATATCAGGGTTTGTGGCGC
AACAGCTTTAAGCTCCCCGGTAACGGTGGGGATTCCATCACTTACAGCTTTCTTTGGCTTCGTTCACGCA
TTTGAACGGAATATAAATCGCACCACCTCATCGTTTCGTGTTGAATCCTTTGCGATATGCGTCCATCAAC
TACATGTCGAGAAGCGAGGTTTGACAGCAGAGTTTGTGGAAAAAGGCGACGGGACTATATCCGCTCCCGC
GACCCGGGATGACTGGCAGTGTGATGTCGTATTTAGCCTTATTTTGAACACCAACTTTGCTCAACATATT
GACCAAGATACGTTAGTTACATCACTACCAAAGCGATTGGCTCGGGGTTCAGCAAAAATTGCGATTGATG
ACTTTAAACATATCAACTCATTCTCGACATTAGAAACAGCGATCGAATCTCTGCCAATAGAAGCTGGTAG
GTGGTTATCACTTTACGCACAGTCAAACAATAATCTAAGTGATCTATTAGCAGCCATGACAGAGGACCAT
CAGCTCATGGCAAGCTGCGTCGGTTACCACTTGTTAGAAGAGCCCAAAGATAAACCAAACTCCCTCAGAG
GTTACAAACACGCTATCGCCGAGTGCATCATTGGACTCATTAACTCAATCACCTTTAGCTCAGAGACTGA
TCCCAACACAATCTTTTGGTCGCTAAAGAACTATCAAAACTACCTAGTGGTACAGCCAAGGAGTATCAAC
GATGAAACTACCGACAAATCTAGCCTATGAGCGCTCTATCGACCCATCAGATGTCTGTTTTTTTGTCGTC
TGGCCCGATGATAGAAAAACACCTTTAACCTACAATTCTCGTACTCTGCTCGGGCAAATGGAAGCGGCAT
CATTAGCCTATGATGTCTCAGGTCAACCAATAAAAAGTGCCACCGCTGAGGCGTTAGCTCAAGGGAACCC
TCATCAAGTTGATTTCTGCCACGTTCCATACGGTGCGAGTCATATTGAATGCAGTTTCTCCGTCTCGTTT
TCTTCTGAACTACGTCAACCATATAAGTGTAACTCAAGCAAAGTTAAACAAACGCTAGTGCAATTAGTCG
AGCTCTACGAAACGAAAATCGGCTGGACTGAGCTAGCAACCCGATATTTGATGAACATTTGCAACGGTAA
ATGGCTGTGGAAAAATACCCGTAAAGCCTATTGCTGGAACATTGTACTTACACCTTGGCCTTGGAACGGG
GAAAAGGTTGGATTTGAAGATATTCGTACTAACTACACCTCACGGCAAGACTTTAAAAATAATAAAAATT
GGTCTGCTATAGTTGAAATGATCAAAACCGCATTTTCTAGTACTGATGGGCTGGCGATATTTGAAGTCAG
GGCCACCTTGCACTTGCCAACGAATGCTATGGTGCGGCCAAGCCAAGTTTTCACAGAAAAAGAAAGTGGC
AGTAAAAGTAAATCTAAAACTCAAAACAGTCGAGTTTTTCAGAGTACAACTATTGATGGTGAACGATCGC
CAATACTAGGGGCCTTTAAAACGGGAGCAGCTATTGCAACCATTGACGACTGGTATCCTGAAGCCACTGA
GCCACTAAGGGTCGGACGGTTTGGGGTTCATCGCGAAGATGTCACTTGCTACCGTCATCCGTCTACCGGA
AAAGATTTTTTCTCGATATTACAACAAGCAGAGCACTATATTGAAGTGTTGAGCGCCAACAAAACTCCCG
CTCAAGAAACTATCAACGACATGCACTTTTTAATGGCTAACCTGATTAAGGGTGGGATGTTCCAGCATAA
AGGAGACTGACTGTGAAATGGTATTATAAGACAATCACCTTTCTGCCAGAGTTGTGCAACAACGAGTCAC
TGGCTGCAAAGTGTCTCCGCGTTCTGCATGGATTTAACTATCAGTATGAGACACGAAATATCGGCGTTTC
ATTTCCGCTTTGGTGTGATGCAACGGTTGGAAAAAAGATTTCATTTGTCAGCAAGAACAAGATAGAACTC
GACTTACTACTTAAACAACACTATTTCGTCCAAATGGAACAACTTCAATACTTTCATATATCCAACACTG
TTCTCGTCCCAGAAGATTGTACATACGTTTCCTTTAGACGCTGTCAATCTATAGATAAGCTCACAGCAGC
AGGGCTGGCAAGGAAAATCAGACGCCTGGAGAAACGTGCTCTATCTAGAGGCGAGCAATTTGACCCATCA
TCTTTTGCTCAAAAAGAGCATACTGCAATAGCGCACTACCACTCACTTGGGGAGTCCAGCAAACAGACGA
ACCGCAACTTTCGACTCAATATCAGGATGCTCTCGGAGCAACCCCGTGAGGGGAACTCGATTTTTAGTAG
CTATGGCTTATCAAATTCAGAAAACTCGTTTCAGCCTGTACCCTTAATCTGACCTAGGCTGCTGCCACCG
CTGAGCAATAACTAGCATAACCCCTTGGGGCCTCTAAACGGGTCTTGAGGGGTTTTTTGCTGAAACCTCA
GGCATTTGAGAAGCACACGGTCACACTGCTTCCGGTAGTCAATAAACCGGTAAACCAGCAATAGACATAA
GCGGCTATTTAACGACCCTGCCCTGAACCGACGACCGGGTCATCGTGGCCGGATCTTGCGGCCCCTCGGC
TTGAACGAATTGTTAGACATTATTTGCCGACTACCTTGGTGATCTCGCCTTTCACGTAGTGGACAAATTC
TTCCAACTGATCTGCGCGCGAGGCCAAGCGATCTTCTTCTTGTCCAAGATAAGCCTGTCTAGCTTCAAGT
ATGACGGGCTGATACTGGGCCGGCAGGCGCTCCATTGCCCAGTCGGCAGCGACATCCTTCGGCGCGATTT
TGCCGGTTACTGCGCTGTACCAAATGCGGGACAACGTAAGCACTACATTTCGCTCATCGCCAGCCCAGTC
GGGCGGCGAGTTCCATAGCGTTAAGGTTTCATTTAGCGCCTCAAATAGATCCTGTTCAGGAACCGGATCA
AAGAGTTCCTCCGCCGCTGGACCTACCAAGGCAACGCTATGTTCTCTTGCTTTTGTCAGCAAGATAGCCA
GATCAATGTCGATCGTGGCTGGCTCGAAGATACCTGCAAGAATGTCATTGCGCTGCCATTCTCCAAATTG
CAGTTCGCGCTTAGCTGGATAACGCCACGGAATGATGTCGTCGTGCACAACAATGGTGACTTCTACAGCG
CGGAGAATCTCGCTCTCTCCAGGGGAAGCCGAAGTTTCCAAAAGGTCGTTGATCAAAGCTCGCCGCGTTG
TTTCATCAAGCCTTACGGTCACCGTAACCAGCAAATCAATATCACTGTGTGGCTTCAGGCCGCCATCCAC
TGCGGAGCCGTACAAATGTACGGCCAGCAACGTCGGTTCGAGATGGCGCTCGATGACGCCAACTACCTCT
GATAGTTGAGTCGATACTTCGGCGATCACCGCTTCCCTCATACTCTTCCTTTTTCAATATTATTGAAGCA
TTTATCAGGGTTATTGTCTCATGAGCGGATACATATTTGAATGTATTTAGAAAAATAAACAAATAGCTAG
CTCACTCGGTCGCTACGCTCCGGGCGTGAGACTGCGGCGGGCGCTGCGGACACATACAAAGTTACCCACA
GATTCCGTGGATAAGCAGGGGACTAACATGTGAGGCAAAACAGCAGGGCCGCGCCGGTGGCGTTTTTCCA
TAGGCTCCGCCCTCCTGCCAGAGTTCACATAAACAGACGCTTTTCCGGTGCATCTGTGGGAGCCGTGAGG
CTCAACCATGAATCTGACAGTACGGGCGAAACCCGACAGGACTTAAAGATCCCCACCGTTTCCGGCGGGT
CGCTCCCTCTTGCGCTCTCCTGTTCCGACCCTGCCGTTTACCGGATACCTGTTCCGCCTTTCTCCCTTAC
GGGAAGTGTGGCGCTTTCTCATAGCTCACACACTGGTATCTCGGCTCGGTGTAGGTCGTTCGCTCCAAGC
TGGGCTGTAAGCAAGAACTCCCCGTTCAGCCCGACTGCTGCGCCTTATCCGGTAACTGTTCACTTGAGTC
CAACCCGGAAAAGCACGGTAAAACGCCACTGGCAGCAGCCATTGGTAACTGGGAGTTCGCAGAGGATTTG
TTTAGCTAAACACGCGGTTGCTCTTGAAGTGTGCGCCAAAGTCCGGCTACACTGGAAGGACAGATTTGGT
TGCTGTGCTCTGCGAAAGCCAGTTACCACGGTTAAGCAGTTCCCCAACTGACTTAACCTTCGATCAAACC
ACCTCCCCAGGTGGTTTTTTCGAAGGTTAAGTCAGTTGGGGAACTGCTTAACCTTCGATCAAACCACCTC
CCCAGGTGGTTTTTTCGTTTACAGGGCAAAAGATTACGCGCAGAAAAAAAGGATCTCAAGAAGATCCTTT
GATCTTTTCTACTGAACCGCTCTAGATTTCAGTGCAATTTATCTCTTCAAATGTAGCACCTGAAGTCAGC
CCCATACGATATAAGTTGTAATTCTCATGTTAGTCATGCCCCGCGCCCACCGGAAGGAGCTGACTGGGTT
GAAGGCTCTCAAGGGCATCGGTCGAGATCCCGGTGCCTAATGAGTGAGCTAACTTACATTAATTGCGTTG
CGCTCACTGCCCGCTTTCCAGTCGGGAAACCTGTCGTGCCAGCTGCATTAATGAATCGGCCAACGCGCGG
GGAGAGGCGGTTTGCGTATTGGGCGCCAGGGTGGTTTTTCTTTTCACCAGTGAGACGGGCAACAGCTGAT
TGCCCTTCACCGCCTGGCCCTGAGAGAGTTGCAGCAAGCGGTCCACGCTGGTTTGCCCCAGCAGGCGAAA
ATCCTGTTTGATGGTGGTTAACGGCGGGATATAACATGAGCTGTCTTCGGTATCGTCGTATCCCACTACC
GAGATGTCCGCACCAACGCGCAGCCCGGACTCGGTAATGGCGCGCATTGCGCCCAGCGCCATCTGATCGT
TGGCAACCAGCATCGCAGTGGGAACGATGCCCTCATTCAGCATTTGCATGGTTTGTTGAAAACCGGACAT
GGCACTCCAGTCGCCTTCCCGTTCCGCTATCGGCTGAATTTGATTGCGAGTGAGATATTTATGCCAGCCA
GCCAGACGCAGACGCGCCGAGACAGAACTTAATGGGCCCGCTAACAGCGCGATTTGCTGGTGACCCAATG
CGACCAGATGCTCCACGCCCAGTCGCGTACCGTCTTCATGGGAGAAAATAATACTGTTGATGGGTGTCTG
GTCAGAGACATCAAGAAATAACGCCGGAACATTAGTGCAGGCAGCTTCCACAGCAATGGCATCCTGGTCA
TCCAGCGGATAGTTAATGATCAGCCCACTGACGCGTTGCGCGAGAAGATTGTGCACCGCCGCTTTACAGG
CTTCGACGCCGCTTCGTTCTACCATCGACACCACCACGCTGGCACCCAGTTGATCGGCGCGAGATTTAAT
CGCCGCGACAATTTGCGACGGCGCGTGCAGGGCCAGACTGGAGGTGGCAACGCCAATCAGCAACGACTGT
TTGCCCGCCAGTTGTTGTGCCACGCGGTTGGGAATGTAATTCAGCTCCGCCATCGCCGCTTCCACTTTTT
CCCGCGTTTTCGCAGAAACGTGGCTGGCCTGGTTCACCACGCGGGAAACGGTCTGATAAGAGACACCGGC
ATACTCTGCGACATCGTATAACGTTACTGGTTTCACATTCACCACCCTGAATTGACTCTCTTCCGGGCGC
TATCATGCCATACCGCGAAAGGTTTTGCGCCATTCGATGGTGTCCGGGATCTCGACGCTCTCCCTTATGC
GACTCCTGCATTAGGAAATTAATACGACTCACTATAGGGGAATTGTGAGCGGATAACAATTCCCCTGTAG
AAATAATTTTGTTTAACTTTAATAAGGAGATATACCATGGGTGAACTGCCGAGTAGGTAGCTGATAACGA
GACCTCTGGTCTCGTGAACTGCC
Features (pLannotate 1.2.2; 16 found; start..end, strand, type, name):
    127..145     +  promoter       T7 promoter: promoter for bacteriophage T7 RNA polymerase
    146..170     +  protein_bind   lac operator: The lac repressor binds to the lac operator to inhibit transcription in E. coli. This inhibition can be relieved by adding lactose or isopropyl-β-D-thiogalactopyranoside (IPTG). lac repressor encoded by lacI
   4957..4974    +  CDS            SET1 (fragment): solubility-enhancement tag derived from T7 phage gene 10B
   4982..5029    +  terminator     T7 terminator: transcription terminator for bacteriophage T7 RNA polymerase
   5200..5991    -  CDS            SmR: aminoglycoside adenylyltransferase (Murphy, 1985); aadA; confers resistance to spectinomycin and streptomycin
   5992..6083    -  promoter       AmpR promoter: bla
   6131..6812    -  rep_origin     CloDF13 ori (fragment): Plasmids containing the CloDF13 (CDF) origin of replication can be propagated in E. coli cells that contain additional plasmids with compatible origins.
   6837..6934    -  rep_origin     CloDF13 ori (fragment): Plasmids containing the CloDF13 (CDF) origin of replication can be propagated in E. coli cells that contain additional plasmids with compatible origins.
   7031..7095    -  CDS            TcR (fragment): tetracycline efflux protein; tet; confers resistance to tetracycline
   7110..7131    -  protein_bind   CAP binding site: CAP binding activates transcription in the presence of cAMP. E. coli catabolite activator protein
   7144..8226    -  CDS            lacI: lac repressor; lacI; The lac repressor binds to the lac operator to inhibit transcription in E. coli. This inhibition can be relieved by adding lactose or isopropyl-β-D-thiogalactopyranoside (IPTG).
   8227..8304    -  promoter       lacI promoter: lacI
   8312..8347    -  CDS            TcR (fragment): tetracycline efflux protein; tet; confers resistance to tetracycline
   8350..8368    +  promoter       T7 promoter: promoter for bacteriophage T7 RNA polymerase
   8369..8393    +  protein_bind   lac operator: The lac repressor binds to the lac operator to inhibit transcription in E. coli. This inhibition can be relieved by adding lactose or isopropyl-β-D-thiogalactopyranoside (IPTG). lac repressor encoded by lacI
   8408..8430    +  RBS            RBS: efficient ribosome binding site from bacteriophage T7 gene 10 (Olins and Rangwala, 1989)
