[The description below was written by a language model from this plasmid's Addgene catalogue record and pLannotate feature annotations shown in this document.]
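Description:
pQCascade is an 8,493-nt bacterial expression plasmid built on the pCDFDuet-1 backbone that supplies the RNA-guided targeting module of the Vibrio cholerae CRISPR-associated transposase system. According to the catalogue entry it expresses VchTniQ, VchCas8, VchCas7 and VchCas6 together with a CRISPR array described as an "entry" version, which suggests a placeholder spacer meant to be exchanged for a target-specific one, although the record does not spell this out. Together these proteins and the processed CRISPR RNA would form the TniQ-Cascade complex that recognises a DNA target and directs transposition to a nearby site.

The automated feature table annotates only backbone elements. The Cas and TniQ coding sequences and the CRISPR array are not called, but they presumably occupy the large unannotated stretch between the first T7 promoter/lac operator and the T7 terminator. Two T7 promoter/lac operator units are present, the second followed by a T7 gene 10 ribosome binding site, reflecting the Duet two-cassette layout. A lacI gene with its own promoter provides repressor, so expression should be IPTG-inducible in hosts that supply T7 RNA polymerase. How the genes and the array are split between the two promoters is not stated.

Propagation relies on the CloDF13 origin, which is compatible with other common replicons and so allows co-maintenance with partner plasmids. Selection is by the aadA spectinomycin/streptomycin resistance gene. The origin is annotated as two fragments, consistent with the depositor's note of an unexpected 65 bp insertion that reportedly does not impair function. The short TcR and SET1 fragment hits are probably spurious matches. The associated publication concerns multicopy chromosomal integration using CRISPR-associated transposases.
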