Addgene plasmid #140622: pQCascade
Purpose: Expresses V. cholerae TniQ, Cas8, Cas7, and Cas6 and CRISPR RNA
Depositing lab: Sheng Yang. Depositing organization: CAS Center for Excellence in Molecular Plant Sciences ("CEMPS"). Publication: Multicopy chromosomal integration using CRISPR-associated transposases. Zhang Y, Sun X, Wang Q, Xu J, Dong F, Yang S, Yang J, Zhang Z, Qian Y, Chen J, Zhang J, Liu Y, Tao R, Jiang Y, Yang J, Yang S. ACS Synth Biol. 2020 Jun 17. doi: 10.1021/acssynbio.0c00073. PubMed 32551502.
Backbone
  Vector backbone: pCDFDuet-1
  Vector type: Bacterial Expression, CRISPR ; Transposon
Growth in bacteria
  Bacterial resistance: Spectinomycin, 50 μg/mL
  Growth temperature: 37°C
  Growth strain: DH5alpha
  Copy number: High Copy
Gene/Insert
  Gene/Insert name: VchTniQ, VchCas8, VchCas7, VchCas6, CRISPR(entry)
  gRNA/shRNA sequence: caattcccctgtagaaataattttg
  Species: Vibrio cholera
  Cloning method: Restriction Enzyme; 5′ cloning site Unknown (unknown if destroyed); 3′ cloning site Unknown (unknown if destroyed)
Terms and licenses: Academic/Nonprofit Terms; Industry Terms: Not Available to Industry
Depositor comments: An unexpected 65 bp insertion was detected in the origin of replication, compared to the sequence of the backbone plasmid pCDFDuet-1. But, the plasmid has been proven to work normally.
How to cite: pQCascade was a gift from Sheng Yang (Addgene plasmid # 140622 ; http://n2t.net/addgene:140622 ; RRID:Addgene_140622)
